>Addgene plasmid #219000 | SFFV-NFKBIA-Brd 17 | addgene full sequence | sequence record 473301 | Addgene NGS Result
ATTTATGCAGAGGCCGAGGCCGCCTCGGCCTCTGAGCTATTCCAGAAGTAGTGAGGAGGCTTTTTTGGAG
GCCTAGGGACGTACCCAATTCGCCCTATAGTGAGTCGTATTACGCGCGCTCACTGGCCGTCGTTTTACAA
CGTCGTGACTGGGAAAACCCTGGCGTTACCCAACTTAATCGCCTTGCAGCACATCCCCCTTTCGCCAGCT
GGCGTAATAGCGAAGAGGCCCGCACCGATCGCCCTTCCCAACAGTTGCGCAGCCTGAATGGCGAATGGG
[124 nt withheld, positions 280-403]
C
[91 nt withheld, positions 405-495]
A
[49 nt withheld, positions 497-545]
CCTTTGACGTTGGAGTCCACGTTCTTT
[37 nt withheld, positions 573-609]
ACCCTATCTCGGTCTATTCTTTTGATTTATAAGGGATTTTGCCGATTTCGGCCTATTGGTTAAAAAATGA
GCTGATTTAACAAAAATTTAACGCGAATTTTAACAAAATATTAACGCTTACAATTTAGGTGGCACTTTTC
GGGGAAATGTGCGCGGAACCCCTATTTGTTTATTTTTCTAAATACATTCAAATATGTATCCGCTCATGAG
ACAATAACCCTGATAAATGCTTCAATAATATTGAAAAAGGAAGAGTATGAGTATTCAACATTTCCGTGTC
GCCCTTATTCCCTTTTTTGCGGCATTTTGCCTTCCTGTTTTTGCTCACCCAGAAACGCTGGTGAAAGTAA
AAGATGCTGAAGATCAGTTGGGTGCACGAGTGGGTTACATCGAACTGGATCTCAACAGCGGTAAGATCCT
TGAGAGTTTTCGCCCCGAAGAACGTTTTCCAATGATGAGCACTTTTAAAGTTCTGCTATGTGGCGCGGTA
TTATCCCGTATTGACGCCGGGCAAGAGCAACTCGGTCGCCGCATACACTATTCTCAGAATGACTTGGTTG
AGTACTCACCAGTCACAGAAAAGCATCTTACGGATGGCATGACAGTAAGAGAATTATGCAGTGCTGCCAT
AACCATGAGTGATAACACTGCGGCCAACTTACTTCTGACAACGATCGGAGGACCGAAGGAGCTAACCGCT
TTTTTGCACAACATGGGGGATCATGTAACTCGCCTTGATCGTTGGGAACCGGAGCTGAATGAAGCCATAC
CAAACGACGAGCGTGACACCACGATGCCTGTAGCAATGGCAACAACGTTGCGCAAACTATTAACTGGCGA
ACTACTTACTCTAGCTTCCCGGCAACAATTAATAGACTGGATGGAGGCGGATAAAGTTGCAGGACCACTT
CTGCGCTCGGCCCTTCCGGCTGGCTGGTTTATTGCTGATAAATCTGGAGCCGGTGAGCGTGGGTCTCGCG
GTATCATTGCAGCACTGGGGCCAGATGGTAAGCCCTCCCGTATCGTAGTTATCTACACGACGGGGAGTCA
GGCAACTATGGATGAACGAAATAGACAGATCGCTGAGATAGGTGCCTCACTGATTAAGCATTGGTAACTG
TCAGACCAAGTTTACTCATATATACTTTAGATTGATTTAAAACTTCATTTTTAATTTAAAAGGATCTAGG
TGAAGATCCTTTTTGATAATCTCATGACCAAAATCCCTTAACGTGAGTTTTCGTTCCACTGAGCGTCAGA
CCCCGTAGAAAAGATCAAAGGATCTTCTTGAGATCCTTTTTTTCTGCGCGTAATCTGCTGCTTGCAAACA
AAAAAACCACCGCTACCAGCGGTGGTTTGTTTGCCGGATCAAGAGCTACCAACTCTTTTTCCGAAGGTAA
CTGGCTTCAGCAGAGCGCAGATACCAAATACTGTTCTTCTAGTGTAGCCGTAGTTAGGCCACCACTTCAA
GAACTCTGTAGCACCGCCTACATACCTCGCTCTGCTAATCCTGTTACCAGTGGCTGCTGCCAGTGGCGAT
AAGTCGTGTCTTACCGGGTTGGACTCAAGACGATAGTTACCGGATAAGGCGCAGCGGTCGGGCTGAACGG
GGGGTTCGTGCACACAGCCCAGCTTGGAGCGAACGACCTACACCGAACTGAGATACCTACAGCGTGAGCT
ATGAGAAAGCGCCACGCTTCCCGAAGGGAGAAAGGCGGACAGGTATCCGGTAAGCGGCAGGGTCGGAACA
GGAGAGCGCACGAGGGAGCTTCCAGGGGGAAACGCCTGGTATCTTTATAGTCCTGTCGGGTTTCGCCACC
TCTGACTTGAGCGTCGATTTTTGTGATGCTCGTCAGGGGGGCGGAGCCTATGGAAAAACGCCAGCAACGC
GGCCTTTTTACGGTTCCTGGCCTTTTGCTGGCCTTTTGCTCACATGTTCTTTCCTGCGTTATCCCCTGAT
TCTGTGGATAACCGTATTACCGCCTTTGAGTGAGCTGATACCGCTCGCCGCAGCCGAACGACCGAGCGCA
GCGAGTCAGTGAGCGAGGAAGCGGAAGAGCGCCCAATACGCAAACCGCCTCTCCCCGCGCGTTGGCCGAT
TCATTAATGCAGCTGGCACGACAGGTTTCCCGACTGGAAAGCGGGCAGTGAGCGCAACGCAATTAATGTG
AGTTAGCTCACTCATTAGGCACCCCAGGCTTTACACTTTATGCTTCCGGCTCGTATGTTGTGTGGAATTG
TGAGCGGATAACAATTTCACACAGGAAACAGCTATGACCATGATTACGCCAAGCGCGCAATTAACCCTCA
CTAAAGGGAACAAAAGCTGGAGCTGCAAGCTTAATGTAGTCTTATGCAATACTCTTGTAGTCTTGCAACA
TGGTAACGATGAGTTAGCAACATGCCTTACAAGGAGAGAAAAAGCACCGTGCATGCCGATTGGTGGAAGT
AAGGTGGTACGATCGTGCCTTATTAGGAAGGCAACAGACGGGTCTGACATGGATTGGACGAACCACTGAA
TTGCCGCATTGCAGAGATATTGTATTTAAGTGCCTAGCTCGATACATAAACGGGTCTCTCTGGTTAGACC
AGATCTGAGCCTGGGAGCTCTCTGGCTAACTAGGGAACCCACTGCTTAAGCCTCAATAAAGCTTGCCTTG
AGTGCTTCAAGTAGTGTGTGCCCGTCTGTTGTGTGACTCTGGTAACTAGAGATCCCTCAGACCCTTTTAG
TCAGTGTGGAAAATCTCTAGCAGTGGCGCCCGAACAGGGACTTGAAAGCGAAAGGGAAACCAGAGGAGCT
CTCTCGACGCAGGACTCGGCTTGCTGAAGCGCGCACGGCAAGAGGCGAGGGGCGGCGACTGGTGAGTACG
CCAAAAATTTTGACTAGCGGAGGCTAGAAGGAGAGAGATGGGTGCGAGAGCGTCAGTATTAAGCGGGGGA
GAATTAGATCGCGATGGGAAAAAATTCGGTTAAGGCCAGGGGGAAAGAAAAAATATAAATTAAAACATAT
AGTATGGGCAAGCAGGGAGCTAGAACGATTCGCAGTTAATCCTGGCCTGTTAGAAACATCAGAAGGCTGT
AGACAAATACTGGGACAGCTACAACCATCCCTTCAGACAGGATCAGAAGAACTTAGATCATTATATAATA
CAGTAGCAACCCTCTATTGTGTGCATCAAAGGATAGAGATAAAAGACACCAAGGAAGCTTTAGACAAGAT
AGAGGAAGAGCAAAACAAAAGTAAGACCACCGCACAGCAAGCGGCCGCTGATCTTCAGACCTGGAGGAGG
AGATATGAGGGACAATTGGAGAAGTGAATTATATAAATATAAAGTAGTAAAAATTGAACCATTAGGAGTA
GCACCCACCAAGGCAAAGAGAAGAGTGGTGCAGAGAGAAAAAAGAGCAGTGGGAATAGGAGCTTTGTTCC
TTGGGTTCTTGGGAGCAGCAGGAAGCACTATGGGCGCAGCGTCAATGACGCTGACGGTACAGGCCAGACA
ATTATTGTCTGGTATAGTGCAGCAGCAGAACAATTTGCTGAGGGCTATTGAGGCGCAACAGCATCTGTTG
CAACTCACAGTCTGGGGCATCAAGCAGCTCCAGGCAAGAATCCTGGCTGTGGAAAGATACCTAAAGGATC
AACAGCTCCTGGGGATTTGGGGTTGCTCTGGAAAACTCATTTGCACCACTGCTGTGCCTTGGAATGCTAG
TTGGAGTAATAAATCTCTGGAACAGATTTGGAATCACACGACCTGGATGGAGTGGGACAGAGAAATTAAC
AATTACACAAGCTTAATACACTCCTTAATTGAAGAATCGCAAAACCAGCAAGAAAAGAATGAACAAGAAT
TATTGGAATTAGATAAATGGGCAAGTTTGTGGAATTGGTTTAACATAACAAATTGGCTGTGGTATATAAA
ATTATTCATAATGATAGTAGGAGGCTTGGTAGGTTTAAGAATAGTTTTTGCTGTACTTTCTATAGTGAAT
AGAGTTAGGCAGGGATATTCACCATTATCGTTTCAGACCCACCTCCCAACCCCGAGGGGACCCGACAGGC
CCGAAGGAATAGAAGAAGAAGGTGGAGAGAGAGACAGAGACAGATCCATTCGATTAGTGAACGGATCTCG
ACGGTATCGGTTAACTTTTAAAAGAAAAGGGGGGATTGGGGGGTACAGTGCAGGGGAAAGAATAGTAGAC
ATAATAGCAACAGACATACAAACTAAAGAATTACAAAAACAAATTACAAAAATTCAAAATTTTATCGATC
ACGAGACTAGCCTCGAGCTGGCTGCAGTAACGCCATTTTGCAAGGCATGGAAAAATACCAAACCAAGAAT
AGAGAAGTTCAGATCAAGGGCGGGTACATGAAAATAGCTAACGTTGGGCCAAACAGGATATCTGCGGTGA
GCAGTTTCGGCCCCGGCCCGGGGCCAAGAACAGATGGTCACCGCAGTTTCGGCCCCGGCCCGAGGCCAAG
AACAGATGGTCCCCAGATATGGCCCAACCCTCAGCAGTTTCTTAAGACCCATCAGATGTTTCCAGGCTCC
CCCAAGGACCTGAAATGACCCTGCGCCTTATTTGAATTAACCAATCAGCCTGCTTCTCGCTTCTGTTCGC
GCGCTTCTGCTTCCCGAGCTCTATAAAAGAGCTCACAACCCCTCACTCGGCGCGCCAGTCCTCCGACAGA
CTGAGTCGGCCGGTCGAATCAAGCTTATCGATACCGTCGACGGATCCGCTAGCCCGCGGTTCGAAATGTT
CCAGGCGGCCGAGCGCCCCCAGGAGTGGGCCATGGAGGGCCCCCGCGACGGGCTGAAGAAGGAGCGGCTA
CTGGACGACCGCCACGACAGCGGCCTGGACTCCATGAAAGACGAGGAGTACGAGCAGATGGTCAAGGAGC
TGCAGGAGATCCGCCTCGAGCCGCAGGAGGTGCCGCGCGGCTCGGAGCCCTGGAAGCAGCAGCTCACCGA
GGACGGGGACTCGTTCCTGCACTTGGCCATCATCCATGAAGAAAAGGCACTGACCATGGAAGTGATCCGC
CAGGTGAAGGGAGACCTGGCTTTCCTCAACTTCCAGAACAACCTGCAGCAGACTCCACTCCACTTGGCTG
TGATCACCAACCAGCCAGAAATTGCTGAGGCACTTCTGGGAGCTGGCTGTGATCCTGAGCTCCGAGACTT
TCGAGGAAATACCCCCCTACACCTTGCCTGTGAGCAGGGCTGCCTGGCCAGCGTGGGAGTCCTGACTCAG
TCCTGCACCACCCCGCACCTCCACTCCATCCTGAAGGCTACCAACTACAATGGCCACACGTGTCTACACT
TAGCCTCTATCCATGGCTACCTGGGCATCGTGGAGCTTTTGGTGTCCTTGGGTGCTGATGTCAATGCTCA
GGAGCCCTGTAATGGCCGGACTGCCCTTCACCTCGCAGTGGACCTGCAAAATCCTGACCTGGTGTCACTC
CTGTTGAAGTGTGGGGCTGATGTCAACAGAGTTACCTACCAGGGCTATTCTCCCTACCAGCTCACCTGGG
GCCGCCCAAGCACCCGGATACAGCAGCAGCTGGGCCAGCTGACACTAGAAAACCTTCAGATGCTGCCAGA
GAGTGAGGATGAGGAGAGCTATGACACAGAGTCAGAGTTCACGGAGTTCACAGAGGACGAGCTGCCCTAT
GATGACTGTGTGTTTGGAGGCCAGCGTCTGACGTTATGAACCGGTCGGATCCCCCGGGCTGCAGGAATTC
GAGCATCTTACCGCCATTTATTCCCATATTTGTTCTGTTTTTCTTGATTTGGGTATACATTTAAATGTTA
ATAAAACAAAATGGTGGGGCAATCATTTACATTTTTAGGGATATGTAATTACTAGTTCAGGTGTATTGCC
ACAAGACAAACATGTTAAGAAACTTTCCCGTTATTTACGCTCTGTTCCTGTTAATCAACCTCTGGATTAC
AAAATTTGTGAAAGATTGACTGATATTCTTAACTATGTTGCTCCTTTTACGCTGTGTGGATATGCTGCTT
TAATGCCTCTGTATCATGCTATTGCTTCCCGTACGGCTTTCGTTTTCTCCTCCTTGTATAAATCCTGGTT
GCTGTCTCTTTATGAGGAGTTGTGGCCCGTTGTCCGTCAACGTGGCGTGGTGTGCTCTGTGTTTGCTGAC
GCAACCCCCACTGGCTGGGGCATTGCCACCACCTGTCAACTCCTTTCTGGGACTTTCGCTTTCCCCCTCC
CGATCGCCACGGCAGAACTCATCGCCGCCTGCCTTGCCCGCTGCTGGACAGGGGCTAGGTTGCTGGGCAC
TGATAATTCCGTGGTGTTGTCGGGGAAGCTGACGTCCTTTGCAATTCGATATCAAGCTGTACCTTCTAGA
TGTACATTCCCCGGAGCGCTTCTAGACCAATGACTTACAAGGCAGCTGTAGATCTTAGCCACTTTTTAAA
AGAAAAGGGGGGACTGGAAGGGCTAATTCACTCCCAACGAAGACAAGATCTGCTTTTTGCTTGTACTGGG
TCTCTCTGGTTAGACCAGATCTGAGCCTGGGAGCTCTCTGGCTAACTAGGGAACCCACTGCTTAAGCCTC
AATAAAGCTTGCCTTGAGTGCTTCAAGTAGTGTGTGCCCGTCTGTTGTGTGACTCTGGTAACTAGAGATC
CCTCAGACCCTTTTAGTCAGTGTGGAAAATCTCTAGCAGTAGTAGTTCATGTCATCTTATTATTCAGTAT
TTATAACTTGCAAAGAAATGAATATCAGAGAGTGAGAGGAACTTGTTTATTGCAGCTTATAATGGTTACA
AATAAAGCAATAGCATCACAAATTTCACAAATAAAGCATTTTTTTCACTGCATTCTAGTTGTGGTTTGTC
CAAACTCATCAATGTATCTTATCATGTCTGGCTCTAGCTATCCCGCCCCTAACTCCGCCCATCCCGCCCC
TAACTCCGCCCAGTTCCGCCCATTCTCCGCCCCATGGCTGACTAATTTTTTTT
Features (pLannotate 1.2.2; 29 found; start..end, strand, type, name):
     94..112     -  promoter       T7 promoter: promoter for bacteriophage T7 RNA polymerase
    120..275     +  CDS            lacZα (fragment): LacZα fragment of β-galactosidase; lacZ fragment
    280..708     +  rep_origin     f1 ori (sequence partly withheld): f1 bacteriophage origin of replication; arrow indicates direction of (+) strand synthesis
    761..865     +  promoter       AmpR promoter: bla
    866..1726    +  CDS            AmpR: β-lactamase; bla; confers resistance to ampicillin, carbenicillin, and related antibiotics
   1897..2485    +  rep_origin     ori: high-copy-number ColE1/pMB1/pBR322/pUC origin of replication
   2668..2760    +  CDS            lacI (fragment): lac repressor; lacI; The lac repressor binds to the lac operator to inhibit transcription in E. coli. This inhibition can be relieved by adding lactose or isopropyl-β-D-thiogalactopyranoside (IPTG).
   2773..2794    +  protein_bind   CAP binding site: CAP binding activates transcription in the presence of cAMP. E. coli catabolite activator protein
   2809..2839    +  promoter       lac promoter: promoter for the E. coli lac operon
   2847..2863    +  protein_bind   lac operator: The lac repressor binds to the lac operator to inhibit transcription in E. coli. This inhibition can be relieved by adding lactose or isopropyl-β-D-thiogalactopyranoside (IPTG). lac repressor encoded by lacI
   2908..2926    +  promoter       T3 promoter: promoter for bacteriophage T3 RNA polymerase
   2954..3180    +  promoter       RSV promoter: Rous sarcoma virus enhancer/promoter
   3181..3361    +  LTR            5' LTR (truncated): truncated 5' long terminal repeat (LTR) from HIV-1
   3408..3533    +  misc_feature   HIV-1 Ψ: packaging signal of human immunodeficiency virus type 1
   3517..3880    +  CDS            HIV-1 gag (fragment): gag protein from human immunodeficiency virus 1; gag
   4026..4259    +  misc_feature   RRE: The Rev response element (RRE) of HIV-1 allows for Rev-dependent mRNA export from the nucleus to the cytoplasm.
   4636..4736    +  CDS            Rev (fragment): human immunodeficiency virus 1 (HIV-1) Rev protein; rev; enhances nuclear export of unspliced and incompletely spliced viral mRNAs
   4755..4872    +  misc_feature   cPPT/CTS: central polypurine tract and central termination sequence of HIV-1
   4906..5307    +  promoter       SFFV promoter: spleen focus-forming virus long terminal repeat (LTR) promoter
   5317..5340    +  misc_feature   MCS (fragment): pBluescript multiple cloning site
   5365..6315    +  CDS            NFKBIA: IKBA_HUMAN - Also known as IKBA, MAD3, NFKBI. Experimental evidence at protein level: Swiss-Prot protein existence level 1. Inhibits the activity of dimeric NF-kappa-B/REL complexes by trapping REL dimers in the cytoplasm through masking of their nuclear localization signals. On cellular stimulation by immune and proinflammatory responses, becomes phosphorylated promoting ubiquitination and degradation, enabling the dimeric RELA to translocate to the nucleus and activate transcription. From Homo sapiens (Human).
   6326..6351    +  misc_feature   MCS (fragment): pBluescript multiple cloning site
   6351..6410    +  CDS            S (fragment): HBSAG_WHV6 - Experimental evidence at transcript level: Swiss-Prot protein existence level 2. The middle envelope protein plays an important role in the budding of the virion. It is involved in the induction of budding in a nucleocapsid independent way. In this process the majority of envelope proteins bud to form subviral lipoprotein particles of 22 nm of diameter that do not contain a nucleocapsid (By similarity). From Woodchuck hepatitis B virus (isolate w64/pWS23) (WHV).
   6542..6945    +  misc_feature   WPRE: woodchuck hepatitis virus posttranscriptional regulatory element
   6988..7062    +  CDS            nef (fragment): NEF_HV1Z2 - Experimental evidence at protein level: Swiss-Prot protein existence level 1. Extracellular Nef protein targets CD4(+) T-lymphocytes for apoptosis by interacting with CXCR4 surface receptors. From Human immunodeficiency virus type 1 group M subtype D (isolate Z2/CDC-Z34) (HIV-1).
   7064..7297    +  LTR            3' LTR (ΔU3): self-inactivating 3' long terminal repeat (LTR) from HIV-1
   7369..7490    +  polyA_signal   SV40 poly(A) signal: SV40 polyadenylation signal
   7509..7530    +  rep_origin     SV40 ori (fragment): SV40 origin of replication
   7530..73      +  rep_origin     SV40 ori (across the origin): SV40 origin of replication
