[The description below was written by a language model from this plasmid's Addgene catalogue record and pLannotate feature annotations shown in this document.]
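Description:
SFFV-NFKBIA-Brd 17 is a lentiviral expression plasmid built on the SFFV-MCS backbone, carrying the human NFKBIA coding sequence together with a construct-specific DNA barcode. It is propagated in E. coli through a high-copy ColE1/pUC-type origin with ampicillin selection (AmpR). The bacterial portion also retains an f1 origin and pBluescript-derived remnants: lac promoter/operator, lacZα and lacI fragments, and T3 and T7 promoters. The viral portion has a third-generation, self-inactivating layout. An RSV promoter drives a truncated HIV-1 5' LTR, followed by the Ψ packaging signal with a partial gag sequence, the RRE for Rev-dependent nuclear export of the genomic RNA, and the cPPT/CTS. The genome ends in a ΔU3 3' LTR, with an SV40 poly(A) signal and SV40 origin sequence downstream. No mammalian selection marker or fluorescent reporter is annotated.

The payload sits between the cPPT and the 3' LTR. The spleen focus-forming virus LTR promoter drives NFKBIA, which was cloned between flanking MCS fragments and is followed by a WPRE that enhances transcript stability and expression. NFKBIA encodes IκBα, the inhibitor that holds NF-κB/REL dimers in the cytoplasm by masking their nuclear localization signals. According to the depositor, the design is SFFV–transcription factor–WPRE–barcode, with the barcode inserted at an XbaI site. The barcode is not annotated as a separate feature in the table. Its position downstream of the WPRE implies that it lies within the integrated provirus and the expressed transcript, which would allow it to identify the delivered factor. The construct belongs to a barcoded transcription factor collection made for combinatorial screening of factors in immune cell reprogramming.
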