Addgene plasmid #219000: SFFV-NFKBIA-Brd 17
Purpose: Transcription factor NFKBIA with a specific barcode assigned.
Depositing lab: Filipe Pereira. Depositing organization: Center for Neuroscience and Cell Biology, University of Coimbra. Publication: A combinatorial transcription factor screening platform for immune cell reprogramming. Kurochkin I, Altman AR, Caiado I, Pertiga-Cabral D, Halitzki E, Minaeva M, Zimmermannova O, Henriques-Oliveira L, Klein D, Nair M, Oliveira D, Cajal LR, Knittel R, Feick C, Ringner M, Martin M, Cirovic B, Pires CF, Rosa FF, Sitnicka E, Theis FJ, Pereira CF. Cell Syst. 2026 Jan 21;17(1):101457. doi: 10.1016/j.cels.2025.101457. Epub 2026 Jan 14. PubMed 41539305.
Backbone
  Vector backbone: SFFV-MCS
  Backbone size w/o insert (bp): 6638
  Vector type: Lentiviral
Growth in bacteria
  Bacterial resistance: Ampicillin, 100 μg/mL
  Growth temperature: 37°C
  Growth strain: NEB Stable
  Copy number: High Copy
Gene/Insert
  Gene/Insert name: NFKBIA
  Species: H. sapiens (human)
  Insert size (bp): 954
  Entrez Gene: NFKBIA (a.k.a. EDAID2, IKBA, MAD-3, NFKBI)
  Promoter: The spleen focus-forming virus (SFFV) promoter
  Cloning method: Restriction Enzyme; 5′ cloning site Bsp119I (not destroyed); 3′ cloning site BstHI (not destroyed)
Terms and licenses: Academic/Nonprofit Terms; Industry Terms: Not Available to Industry
Depositor comments: Barcode sequence cloned into XbaI restriction site. Design of plasmid is as follows: SFFV-[TF sequence]-WPRE-[Barcode sequence].
How to cite: SFFV-NFKBIA-Brd 17 was a gift from Filipe Pereira (Addgene plasmid # 219000 ; http://n2t.net/addgene:219000 ; RRID:Addgene_219000)
