>Addgene plasmid #219000 | SFFV-NFKBIA-Brd 17 | depositor partial sequence | sequence record 427480 | TF ORF
ATGTTCCAGGCGGCCGAGCGCCCCCAGGAGTGGGCCATGGAGGGCCCCCGCGACGGGCTGAAGAAGGAGC
GGCTACTGGACGACCGCCACGACAGCGGCCTGGACTCCATGAAAGACGAGGAGTACGAGCAGATGGTCAA
GGAGCTGCAGGAGATCCGCCTCGAGCCGCAGGAGGTGCCGCGCGGCTCGGAGCCCTGGAAGCAGCAGCTC
ACCGAGGACGGGGACTCGTTCCTGCACTTGGCCATCATCCATGAAGAAAAGGCACTGACCATGGAAGTGA
TCCGCCAGGTGAAGGGAGACCTGGCTTTCCTCAACTTCCAGAACAACCTGCAGCAGACTCCACTCCACTT
GGCTGTGATCACCAACCAGCCAGAAATTGCTGAGGCACTTCTGGGAGCTGGCTGTGATCCTGAGCTCCGA
GACTTTCGAGGAAATACCCCCCTACACCTTGCCTGTGAGCAGGGCTGCCTGGCCAGCGTGGGAGTCCTGA
CTCAGTCCTGCACCACCCCGCACCTCCACTCCATCCTGAAGGCTACCAACTACAATGGCCACACGTGTCT
ACACTTAGCCTCTATCCATGGCTACCTGGGCATCGTGGAGCTTTTGGTGTCCTTGGGTGCTGATGTCAAT
GCTCAGGAGCCCTGTAATGGCCGGACTGCCCTTCACCTCGCAGTGGACCTGCAAAATCCTGACCTGGTGT
CACTCCTGTTGAAGTGTGGGGCTGATGTCAACAGAGTTACCTACCAGGGCTATTCTCCCTACCAGCTCAC
CTGGGGCCGCCCAAGCACCCGGATACAGCAGCAGCTGGGCCAGCTGACACTAGAAAACCTTCAGATGCTG
CCAGAGAGTGAGGATGAGGAGAGCTATGACACAGAGTCAGAGTTCACGGAGTTCACAGAGGACGAGCTGC
CCTATGATGACTGTGTGTTTGGAGGCCAGCGTCTGACGTTATGA
