>Addgene plasmid #219000 | SFFV-NFKBIA-Brd 17 | depositor partial sequence | sequence record 427481 | Barcode sequence
TGTACATTCCCCGGAGCGCT
